>Addgene plasmid #28090 | Flag-SSBP2 | addgene partial sequence | sequence record 30448 | 28090 with CMV-F
AGAGCTCGTTTAGTGAACCGTCAGAATTGATCTACCATGGACTACAAAGACGATGACGACAAGCTTCTCG
GCACAAGCATGTACGGCAAAGGCAAGAGTAACAGCAGCGCCGTCCCGTCCGACAGCCAGGCCCGGGAGAA
GTTAGCACTCTACGTATATGAATATCTGCTCCATGTAGGAGCTCAGAAATCAGCTCAAACATTTTTATCA
GAGATAAGATGGGAAAAAAACATCACATTGGGGGAACCACCAGGATTCTTACATTCTTGGTGGTGTGTAT
TTTGGGATCTCTACTGTGCAGCTCCAGAGAGACGTGAAACATGTGAACACTCAAGTGAAGCAAAAGCCTT
CCATGATTACAGTGCTGCAGCAGCTCCCAGTCCAGTGCTAGGAAACATTCCCCCAGGAGATGGCATGCCA
GTAGGTCCTGTACCACCAGGGTTCTTTCAGCCTTTTATGTCACCTCGGTACCCTGGAGGTCCAAGGCCCC
CATTGAGGATACCTAATCAGGCACTTGGAGGTGTCCCAGGAAGTCAGCCATTACTCCCCAGTGGAATGGA
TCCAACTCGACAACAAGGACATCCAAATATGGGTGGGCCAATGCAGAGAATGACTCCTCCAAGAGGAATG
GTGCCCTTAGGACCACAGAACTATGGAGGTGCAATGAGACCCCCACTGAATGCTTTAGGTGGCCCTGGAA
TGCCTGGAATGAACATGGGTCCAGGTGGTGGTAGACCTTGGCCAAACCCAACAAATGCCAATTCAATACC
ATACTCCTCAGCATCTCCTGGGAATTATGTAGGTC
