[The description below was written by a language model from this plasmid's Addgene catalogue record.]
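Description:
Flag-SSBP2 is a mammalian expression plasmid built on the commercial pCMV2-FLAG backbone, carrying the human SSBP2 gene (single-stranded DNA-binding protein 2, also known as HSPC116 or SOSS-B2). The insert was placed between HindIII and XbaI sites by restriction cloning, although the record does not say whether those sites survive in the final construct. The coding sequence is fused at its N terminus to a FLAG epitope, a short peptide tag that allows the protein to be detected or immunoprecipitated with anti-FLAG antibodies without needing an SSBP2-specific reagent. The promoter is not listed as a separate field, but the backbone name and the use of a CMV forward primer for sequencing point to the cytomegalovirus immediate-early promoter, a strong constitutive element commonly used for transient expression in transfected mammalian cells.

In bacteria the plasmid is maintained as a high-copy replicon under ampicillin selection. The record gives no details of the origin of replication, the polyadenylation signal or any mammalian selection marker, and no feature table is provided, so these elements cannot be described beyond what the backbone name implies. The insert size and the particular SSBP2 isoform are also not stated.

The associated publication concerns SSBP2 as a candidate tumour suppressor that induces growth arrest and differentiation in myeloid leukaemia cells. This suggests the construct's use for ectopic expression of tagged SSBP2 to study its effects on cell proliferation and differentiation, and to follow its expression or interactions through the FLAG tag.
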