Addgene plasmid #28090: Flag-SSBP2
Depositing lab: Lalitha Nagarajan. Depositing organization: University of Texas MD Anderson Cancer Center. Publication: SSBP2, a candidate tumor suppressor gene, induces growth arrest and differentiation of myeloid leukemia cells. Liang H, Samanta S, Nagarajan L. Oncogene. 2005 Apr 14. 24(16):2625-34. 10.1038/sj.onc.1208167 PubMed 15782145.
Backbone
  Vector backbone: pCMV2-FLAG
  Backbone manufacturer: Sigma
  Vector type: Mammalian Expression
Growth in bacteria
  Bacterial resistance: Ampicillin, 100 μg/mL
  Growth temperature: 37°C
  Growth strain: DH5alpha
  Copy number: High Copy
Gene/Insert
  Gene/Insert name: SSBP2
  Species: H. sapiens (human)
  Entrez Gene: SSBP2 (a.k.a. HSPC116, SOSS-B2)
  Tag / fusion protein: FLAG (N terminal on insert)
  Cloning method: Restriction Enzyme; 5′ cloning site HindIII (unknown if destroyed); 3′ cloning site XbaI (unknown if destroyed)
  Sequencing primers: 5′ CMV-Fwd
Terms and licenses: Academic/Nonprofit Terms; Industry Terms: Not Available to Industry
How to cite: Flag-SSBP2 was a gift from Lalitha Nagarajan (Addgene plasmid # 28090 ; http://n2t.net/addgene:28090 ; RRID:Addgene_28090)
